>Addgene plasmid #210594 | pUB_SM-FLuc0-GFPOPT | addgene full sequence | sequence record 428795 | Addgene NGS Result
ATCAGTTGGGTGCACGAGTGGGTTACATCGAACTGGATCTCAACAGCGGTAAGATCCTTGAGAGTTTTCG
CCCCGAAGAACGTTTTCCAATGATGAGCACTTTTAAAGTTCTGCTATGTGGCGCGGTATTATCCCGTGTT
GACGCCGGGCAAGAGCAACTCGGTCGCCGCATACACTATTCTCAGAATGACTTGGTTGAGTACTCACCAG
TCACAGAAAAGCATCTTACGGATGGCATGACAGTAAGAGAATTATGCAGTGCTGCCATAACCATGAGTGA
TAACACTGCGGCCAACTTACTTCTGACAACGATCGGAGGACCGAAGGAGCTAACCGCTTTTTTGCACAAC
ATGGGGGATCATGTAACTCGCCTTGATCGTTGGGAACCGGAGCTGAATGAAGCCATACCAAACGACGAGC
GTGACACCACGATGCCTGTAGCAATGGCAACAACGTTGCGCAAACTATTAACTGGCGAACTACTTACTCT
AGCTTCCCGGCAACAATTAATAGACTGGATGGAGGCGGATAAAGTTGCAGGACCACTTCTGCGCTCGGCC
CTTCCGGCTGGCTGGTTTATTGCTGATAAATCTGGAGCCGGTGAGCGTGGGTCTCGCGGTATCATTGCAG
CACTGGGGCCAGATGGTAAGCCCTCCCGTATCGTAGTTATCTACACGACGGGGAGTCAGGCAACTATGGA
TGAACGAAATAGACAGATCGCTGAGATAGGTGCCTCACTGATTAAGCATTGGTAACTGTCAGACCAAGTT
TACTCATATATACTTTAGATTGATTTAAAACTTCATTTTTAATTTAAAAGGATCTAGGTGAAGATCCTTT
TTGATAATCTCATGACCAAAATCCCTTAACGTGAGTTTTCGTTCCACTGAGCGTCAGACCCCGTAGAAAA
GATCAAAGGATCTTCTTGAGATCCTTTTTTTCTGCGCGTAATCTGCTGCTTGCAAACAAAAAAACCACCG
CTACCAGCGGTGGTTTGTTTGCCGGATCAAGAGCTACCAACTCTTTTTCCGAAGGTAACTGGCTTCAGCA
GAGCGCAGATACCAAATACTGTTCTTCTAGTGTAGCCGTAGTTAGGCCACCACTTCAAGAACTCTGTAGC
ACCGCCTACATACCTCGCTCTGCTAATCCTGTTACCAGTGGCTGCTGCCAGTGGCGATAAGTCGTGTCTT
ACCGGGTTGGACTCAAGACGATAGTTACCGGATAAGGCGCAGCGGTCGGGCTGAACGGGGGGTTCGTGCA
CACAGCCCAGCTTGGAGCGAACGACCTACACCGAACTGAGATACCTACAGCGTGAGCTATGAGAAAGCGC
CACGCTTCCCGAAGGGAGAAAGGCGGACAGGTATCCGGTAAGCGGCAGGGTCGGAACAGGAGAGCGCACG
AGGGAGCTTCCAGGGGGAAACGCCTGGTATCTTTATAGTCCTGTCGGGTTTCGCCACCTCTGACTTGAGC
GTCGATTTTTGTGATGCTCGTCAGGGGGGCGGAGCCTATGGAAAAACGCCAGCAACGCGGCCTTTTTACG
GTTCCTGGCCTTTTGCTGGCCTTTTGCTCACATGTTCTTTCCTGCGTTATCCCCTGATTCTGTGGATAAC
CGTATTACCGCCTTTGAGTGAGCTGATACCGCTCGCCGCAGCCGAACGACCGAGCGCAGCGAGTCAGTGA
GCGAGGAAGCGGAAGAGCGCCCAATACGCAAACCGCCTCTCCCCGCGCGTTGGCCGATTCATTAATGCAG
CAAGCTCATGGCTGACTAATTTTTTTTATTTATGCAGAGGCCGAGGCCGCCTCGGCCTCTGAGCTATTCC
AGAAGTAGTGAGGAGGCTTTTTTGGAGGCCTAGGCTTTTGCAAAAAGCTCCCCGTGGCACGACAGGTTTC
CCGACTGGAAAGCGGGCAGTGAGCGCAACGCAATTAATGTGAGTTAGCTCACTCATTAGGCACCCCAGGC
TTTACACTTTATGCTTCCGGCTCGTATGTTGTGTGGAATTGTGAGCGGATAACAATTTCACACAGGAAAC
AGCTATGACATGATTACGAATTTCACAAATAAAGCATTTTTTTCACTGCATTCTAGTTGTGGTTTGTCCA
AACTCATCAATGTATCTTATCATGTCTGGATCAACTGGATAACTCAAGCTAACCAAAATCATCCCAAACT
TCCCACCCCATACCCTATTACCACTGCCAATTACCTGTGGTTTCATTTACTCTAAACCTGTGATTCCTCT
GAATTATTTTCATTTTAAAGAAATTGTATTTGTTAAATATGTACTACAAACTTAGTAGTTGGAAGGGCTA
ATTCACTCCCAAAGAAGACAAGATATCCTTGATCTGTGGATCTACCACACACAAGGCTACTTCCCTGATT
AGCAGAACTACACACCAGGGCCAGGGGTCAGATATCCACTGACCTTTGGATGGTGCTACAAGCTAGTACC
AGTTGAGCCAGATAAGGTAGAAGAGGCCAATAAAGGAGAGAACACCAGCTTGTTACACCCTGTGAGCCTG
CATGGGATGGATGACCCGGAGAGAGAAGTGTTAGAGTGGAGGTTTGACAGCCGCCTAGCATTTCATCACG
TGGCCCGAGAGCTGCATCCGGAGTACTTCAAGAACTGCTGATATCGAGCTTGCTACAAGGGACTTTCCGC
TGGGGACTTTCCAGGGAGGCGTGGCCTGGGCGGGACTGGGGAGTGGCGAGCCCTCAGATCCTGCATATAA
GCAGCTGCTTTTTGCCTGTACTGGGTCTCTCTGGTTAGACCAGATCTGAGCCTGGGAGCTCTCTGGCTAA
CTAGGGAACCCACTGCTTAAGCCTCAATAAAGCTTGCCTTGAGTGCTTCAAGTAGTGTGTGCCCGTCTGT
TGTGTGACTCTGGTAACTAGAGATCCCTCAGACCCTTTTAGTCAGTGTGGAAAATCTCTAGCAGTGGCGC
CCGAACAGGGACTTGAAAGCGAAAGGGAAACCAGAGGAGCTCTCTCGACGCAGGACTCGGCTTGCTGAAG
CGCGCACGGCAAGAGGCGAGGGGCGGCGACTGGTGAGTACGCCAAAAATTTTGACTAGCGGAGGCTAGAA
GGAGAGAGATGGGTGCGAGAGCGTCAGTATTAAGCGGGGGAGAATTAGATCGCGATGGGAAAAAATTCGG
TTAAGGCCAGGGGGAAAGAAAAAATATAAATTAAAACATATAGTATGGGCAAGCAGGGAGCTAGAACGAT
TCGCAGTTAATCCTGGCCTGTTAGAAACATCAGAAGGCTGTAGACAAATACTGGGACAGCTACAACCATC
CCTTCAGACAGGATCAGAAGAACTTAGATCATTATATAATACAGTAGCAACCCTCTATTGTGTGCATCAA
AGGATAGAGATAAAAGACACCAAGGAAGCTTTAGACAAGATAGAGGAAGAGCAAAACAAAAGTAAGACCA
CCGCACAGCAAGCGGCCGGCCGCTGATCTTCAGACCTGGAGGAGGAGATATGAGGGACAATTGGAGAAGT
GAATTATATAAATATAAAGTAGTAAAAATTGAACCATTAGGAGTAGCACCCACCAAGGCAAAGAGAAGAG
TGGTGCAGAGAGAAAAAAGAGCAGTGGGAATAGGAGCTTTGTTCCTTGGGTTCTTGGGAGCAGCAGGAAG
CACTATGGGCGCAGCGTCAATGACGCTGACGGTACAGGCCAGACAATTATTGTCTGGTATAGTGCAGCAG
CAGAACAATTTGCTGAGGGCTATTGAGGCGCAACAGCATCTGTTGCAACTCACAGTCTGGGGCATCAAGC
AGCTCCAGGCAAGAATCCTGGCTGTGGAAAGATACCTAAAGGATCAACAGCTCCTGGGGATTTGGGGTTG
CTCTGGAAAACTCATTTGCACCACTGCTGTGCCTTGGAATGCTAGTTGGAGTAATAAATCTCTGGAACAG
ATTTGGAATCACACGACCTGGATGGAGTGGGACAGAGAAATTAACAATTACACAAGCTTAATACACTCCT
TAATTGAAGAATCGCAAAACCAGCAAGAAAAGAATGAACAAGAATTATTGGAATTAGATAAATGGGCAAG
TTTGTGGAATTGGTTTAACATAACAAATTGGCTGTGGTATATAAAATTATTCATAATGATAGTAGGAGGC
TTGGTAGGTTTAAGAATAGTTTTTGCTGTACTTTCTATAGTGAATAGAGTTAGGCAGGGATATTCACCAT
TATCGTTTCAGACCCACCTCCCAACCCCGAGGGGACCCGACAGGCCCGAAGGAATAGAAGAAGAAGGTGG
AGAGAGAGACAGAGACAGATCCATTCGATTAGTGAACGGATCTCGACGGTATCGCCGAATTCACAAATGG
CAGTATTCATCCACAATTTTAAAAGAAAAGGGGGGATTGGGGGGTACAGTGCAGGGGAAAGAATAGTAGA
CATAATAGCAACAGACATACAAACTAAAGAATTACAAAAACAAATTACAAAAATTCAAAATTTTCGGGTT
TATTACAGGGACAGCAGAGATCCAGTTTGGACTAGTGGCCTCCGCGCCGGGTTTTGGCGCCTCCCGCGGG
CGCCCCCCTCCTCACGGCGAGCGCTGCCACGTCAGACGAAGGGCGCAGCGAGCGTCCTGATCCTTCCGCC
CGGACGCTCAGGACAGCGGCCCGCTGCTCATAAGACTCGGCCTTAGAACCCCAGTATCAGCAGAAGGACA
TTTTAGGACGGGACTTGGGTGACTCTAGGGCACTGGTTTTCTTTCCAGAGAGCGGAACAGGCGAGGAAAA
GTAGTCCCTTCTCGGCGATTCTGCGGAGGGATCTCCGTGGGGCGGTGAACGCCGATGATTATATAAGGAC
GCGCCGGGTGTGGCACAGCTAGTTCCGTCGCAGCCGGGATTTGGGTCGCGGTTCTTGTTTGTGGATCGCT
GTGATCGTCACTTGGCGGCCGCCACCATGGACTACAAGGACGACGACGACAAAGGTGACTACAAAGATGA
TGACGATAAAGGCGACTATAAGGACGATGACGACAAGGGCGGAAACTCACTGATCAAGGAAAACATGCGG
ATGAAGGTGGTGATGGAGGGCTCCGTGAATGGTCACCAGTTCAAGTGCACCGGAGAGGGAGAGGGAAACC
CGTACATGGGAACTCAGACCATGCGCATTAAGGTCATCGAAGGAGGTCCGCTGCCGTTCGCTTTCGATAT
CCTGGCCACTTCGTTCGGAGGAGGGTCGCGCACGTTCATCAAGTACCCGAAGGGAATCCCGGACTTCTTT
AAGCAGTCATTCCCGGAAGGATTCACTTGGGAACGGGTGACCCGGTATGAAGATGGAGGTGTGGTGACTG
TCATGCAAGATACTTCGCTGGAGGATGGGTGCCTCGTGTACCACGTCCAAGTCCGCGGAGTGAATTTCCC
GTCCAACGGACCAGTGATGCAGAAAAAGACGAAGGGTTGGGAACCTAATACTGAAATGATGTACCCCGCA
GACGGAGGGCTGAGGGGCTACACCCACATGGCGCTGAAGGTCGACGGAGGAGATTACAAGGATGACGACG
ATAAGCAACAAGATTACAAAGACGATGATGACAAGGGCCAGCAGGGCGACTACAAGGACGACGACGACAA
GCAGCAGGACTACAAAGATGACGATGATAAAGGAGGAGGACATCTGTCCTGTTCGTTCGTGACCACCTAC
AGATCAAAGAAAACCGTGGGAAACATCAAGATGCCGGGCATTCATGCCGTCGACCACCGCCTGGAGCGGC
TCGAAGAATCAGACAATGAGATGTTCGTCGTGCAAAGAGAACATGCCGTGGCCAAGTTCGCGGGACTGGG
AGGCGGTGGAGGCGATTACAAAGACGATGATGACAAGGGTGACTATAAAGACGACGATGACAAAGGGGAT
TACAAGGATGATGATGATAAGGGAGGCGGTGGATCAGGTGGAGGAGGTTCACTGCAGGAAGATGCGAAGA
ATATAAAGAAGGGACCCGCGCCTTTTTATCCCCTAGAAGATGGAACCGCGGGAGAACAACTACATAAGGC
AATGAAGAGATATGCACTAGTACCTGGAACAATAGCATTTACAGATGCACATATAGAAGTCGATATAACG
TATGCGGAATATTTTGAAATGTCCGTCCGTCTCGCAGAAGCGATGAAGAGATATGGGCTAAATACAAATC
ATAGAATAGTCGTATGTAGTGAAAATTCTCTTCAATTTTTTATGCCTGTCCTCGGGGCGCTATTTATAGG
AGTCGCAGTCGCGCCCGCGAATGATATATATAATGAACGTGAACTCCTCAATAGTATGGGAATATCGCAA
CCTACCGTAGTATTTGTATCCAAGAAGGGGCTCCAAAAGATACTCAATGTCCAAAAGAAGCTCCCCATAA
TCCAAAAGATCATAATAATGGATTCTAAGACGGATTATCAAGGATTTCAATCGATGTATACGTTTGTCAC
ATCTCATCTACCTCCCGGATTTAATGAATATGATTTTGTCCCTGAATCCTTTGATAGGGATAAGACAATA
GCACTAATAATGAATTCCTCTGGATCTACCGGACTTCCTAAGGGGGTCGCACTTCCTCATAGAACCGCAT
GTGTCAGATTTTCGCATGCGAGAGATCCTATATTTGGCAATCAAATAATACCTGATACAGCGATACTTAG
TGTCGTCCCTTTTCATCATGGGTTTGGAATGTTTACTACACTCGGATATTTCATATGTGGATTTCGCGTC
GTCCTCATGTATAGATTTGAAGAAGAACTCTTTCTAAGGTCCCTTCAAGATTATAAGATACAAAGTGCGC
TCCTCGTCCCTACCCTATTCTCCTTTTTTGCAAAGAGTACCCTTATAGATAAGTATGATCTTTCTAATCT
ACATGAAATAGCATCTGGGGGAGCGCCCCTCTCTAAGGAAGTCGGGGAAGCGGTAGCAAAGAGGTTTCAT
CTACCTGGGATAAGGCAAGGATATGGGCTCACAGAAACCACAAGTGCGATACTAATAACACCCGAAGGGG
ATGATAAGCCTGGAGCGGTCGGGAAGGTAGTACCCTTTTTTGAAGCGAAGGTCGTAGATCTTGATACCGG
GAAGACGCTTGGAGTCAATCAAAGAGGGGAACTCTGTGTCAGAGGACCTATGATAATGTCCGGATATGTA
AATAATCCCGAAGCGACCAATGCGCTAATAGATAAGGATGGATGGCTACATTCTGGAGATATAGCGTATT
GGGATGAAGATGAACATTTTTTTATAGTTGACCGCCTAAAGTCTCTCATAAAGTATAAGGGGTATCAAGT
AGCACCCGCAGAACTTGAATCCATACTACTCCAACATCCCAATATATTTGATGCAGGGGTCGCAGGACTT
CCCGATGATGATGCGGGGGAACTTCCCGCAGCGGTCGTCGTCCTCGAACATGGAAAGACGATGACGGAAA
AGGAAATAGTAGATTATGTCGCAAGTCAAGTAACAACCGCGAAGAAGCTTCGCGGAGGAGTCGTATTTGT
CGACGAAGTACCCAAGGGGCTTACCGGAAAGCTCGATGCAAGAAAGATAAGAGAAATACTCATAAAGGCA
AAGAAGGGGGGAAAGATAGCAGTAGGTACCTATACGCGTGTGAGTAAAGGCGAGGAGCTGTTCACTGGCG
TGGTTCCAATTCTGGTTGAGCTGGACGGTGACGTGAACGGTCACAAATTCTCAGTTAGCGGCGAGGGTGA
GGGCGACGCTACCTACGGTAAACTGACCTTGAAATTCATTTGCACTACTGGTAAATTACCAGTTCCATGG
CCAACTTTAGTTACTACTTTGACCTACGGTGTTCAGTGCTTCAGTCGGTACCCGGACCACATGAAACAGC
ACGACTTCTTCAAATCAGCTATGCCAGAGGGCTACGTGCAGGAGCGTACCATTTTCTTCAAAGACGACGG
TAACTACAAAACCCGAGCTGAGGTTAAATTCGAGGGCGACACCTTGGTTAACCGTATTGAGTTGAAAGGT
ATTGACTTCAAAGAGGACGGCAACATTTTGGGCCACAAATTAGAGTACAACTACAACAGCCACAACGTTT
ACATTATGGCTGACAAACAGAAAAACGGCATTAAAGTGAACTTCAAAATTCGGCACAACATTGAGGACGG
CAGCGTTCAGCTGGCCGACCACTACCAGCAGAACACCCCAATTGGTGACGGTCCAGTGCTGTTGCCGGAC
AACCACTACCTGAGCACTCAGAGCGCCTTAAGTAAAGACCCAAACGAGAAACGTGACCACATGGTGTTAT
TGGAGTTCGTGACTGCTGCTGGCATTACCCTGGGCATGGACGAGTAAATGCATCAGCCGCTAGCTAGGCG
GACTGTTACTGAGCTGCGTTTTACACCCTTTCTTTGACAAAACCTAACTTGCGCAGAAAAAAAAAAAATA
AGAGACAACATTGGCATGGCTTTGTTTTTTTAAATTTTTTTTAAAGTTTTTTTTTTTTTTTTTTTTTTTT
AAGTTTTTTTGTTTTGTTTTGGCGCTTTTGACTCAGGATTTAAAAACTGGAACGGTGAAGGCGACAGCAG
TTGGTTGGAGCAAACATCCCCCAAAGTTCTACAAATGTGGCTGAGGACTTTGTACATTGTTTTGTTTTTT
TTTTTTTTGGTTTTGTCTTTTTTTAATAGTCATTCCAAGTATCCATGAAATAAGTGGTTACAGGAAGTCC
CTCACCCTCCCAAAAGCCACCCCCACTCCTAAGAGGAGGATGGTCGCGTCCATGCCCTGAGTCCACCCCG
GGGAAGGTGACAACCGGTAACCTACAAACGGGTGGAGGATCACCCCACCCGACACTTCACAATCAAGGGG
TACAATACACAAGGGTGGAGGAACACCCCACCCTCCAGACACATTACACAGAAATCCAATCAAACAGAAG
CACCATCAGGGCTTCTGCTACCAAATTTATCTCAAAAAACTACAACAAGGAATCACCATCAGGGATTCCC
TGTGCAATATACGTCAAACGAGGGCCACGACGGGAGGACGATCACGCCTCCCGAATATCGGCATGTCTGG
CTTTCGAATTCAGTGCGTGGAGCATCAGCCCACGCAGCCAATCAGAGTCGAATACAAGTCGACTTTCGCG
AAGAGCATCAGCCTTCGCGCCATTCTTACACAAACCACACTCTCCCCTACAGGAACAGCATCAGCGTTCC
TGCCCAGTACCCAACTCAAGAAAATTTATGTCCCCATGCAGCATCAGCGCATGGGCCCCAAGAATACATC
CCCAACAAAATCACATCCGAGCACCAACAGGGCTCGGAGTGTTGTTTCTTGTCCAACTGGACAAACCCTC
CATGGACCATCAGGCCATGGACTCTCACCAACAAGACAAAAACTACTCTTCTCGAAGCAGCATCAGCGCT
TCGAAACACTCGAGCATACATTGTGCCTATTTCTTGGGTGGACGATCACGCCACCCATGCTCTCACGAAT
TTCAAAACACGGACAAGGACGAGCACCACCAGGGCTCGTCGTTCCACGTCCAATACGATTACTTACCTTT
CGGGATCACGATCACGGATCCCGCAGCTACATCACTTCCACTCAGGACATTCAAGCATGCACGATCACGG
CATGCTCCACAAGTCTCAACCACAGAAACTACCAAATGGGTTCAGCACCAGCGAACCCACTCCTACCTCA
AACCTCTTCCCACAAAACTGGCAAGCAGGATCACCGCTTGCCCATTCCAACATACCAAATCAAAAACAAT
TACTGGTACAGCATCAGCGTACCAGCCCACATCTCTCACTACTATCAAAAACCAAACCGTTCAGCAACAG
CGAACGGTACACACGGAAAAATCAACTGGTTTACAAATACGAAAGACGATCACGCTTTCGTCCAGCGCAA
ACTATTACGAAAAACATCCGACGGGAAGAGCAACAGCCTTCCCGCGGCGGAAAACCTCACAAAAACACGA
CAAACGGATGCACGAACACGGCATCCGCCGACAACCCACAAACTTACAACCAGGCAAACGGTGCAGGATC
ACCGCACCGTACATCAAACACCTCAGATCTCATATCGATAGATCCTAATCAACCTCTGGATTACAAAATT
TGTGAAAGATTGACTGGTATTCTTAACTATGTTGCTCCTTTTACGCTATGTGGATACGCTGCTTTAATGC
CTTTGTATCATGCTATTGCTTCCCGTATGGCTTTCATTTTCTCCTCCTTGTATAAATCCTGGTTGCTGTC
TCTTTATGAGGAGTTGTGGCCCGTTGTCAGGCAACGTGGCGTGGTGTGCACTGTGTTTGCTGACGCAACC
CCCACTGGTTGGGGCATTGCCACCACCTGTCAGCTCCTTTCCGGGACTTTCGCTTTCCCCCTCCCTATTG
CCACGGCGGAACTCATCGCCGCCTGCCTTGCCCGCTGCTGGACAGGGGCTCGGCTGTTGGGCACTGACAA
TTCCGTGGTGTTGTCGGGGAAATCATCGTCCTTTCCTTGGCTGCTCGCCTGTGTTGCCACCTGGATTCTG
CGCGGGACGTCCTTCTGCTACGTCCCTTCGGCCCTCAATCCAGCGGACCTTCCTTCCCGCGGCCTGCTGC
CGGCTCTGCGGCCTCTTCCGCGTCTTCGCCTTCGCCCTCAGACGAGTCGGATCTCCCTTTGGGCCGCCTC
CCCGCCTGAGATCCTTTAAGACCAATGACTTACAAGGCAGCTGTAGATCTTAGCCACTTTTTAAAAGAAA
AGGGGGGACTGGAAGGGCTAATTCACTCCCAACGAAGACAAGATCTGCTTTTTGCTTGTACTGGGTCTCT
CTGGTTAGACCAGATCTGAGCCTGGGAGCTCTCTGGCTAACTAGGGAACCCACTGCTTAAGCCTCAATAA
AGCTTGCCTTGAGTGCTTCAAGTAGTGTGTGCCCGTCTGTTGTGTGACTCTGGTAACTAGAGATCCCTCA
GACCCTTTTAGTCAGTGTGGAAAATCTCTAGCAGTAGTAGTTCATGTCATCTTATTATTCAGTATTTATA
ACTTGCAAAGAAATGAATATCAGAGAGTGAGAGGCCCGGGTTAATTAAGGAAAGGGCTAGATCATTCTTG
AAGACGAAAGGGCCTCGTGATACGCCTATTTTTATAGGTTAATGTCATGATAATAATGGTTTCTTAGACG
TCAGGTGGCACTTTTCGGGGAAATGTGCGCGGAACCCCTATTTGTTTATTTTTCTAAATACATTCAAATA
TGTATCCGCTCATGAGACAATAACCCTGATAAATGCTTCAATAATATTGAAAAAGGAAGAGTATGAGTAT
TCAACATTTCCGTGTCGCCCTTATTCCCTTTTTTGCGGCATTTTGCCTTCCTGTTTTTGCTCACCCAGAA
ACGCTGGTGAAAGTAAAAGATGCTGAAG
Features (pLannotate 1.2.2; 28 found; start..end, strand, type, name):
    926..1514    +  rep_origin     ori: high-copy-number ColE1/pMB1/pBR322/pUC origin of replication
   1697..1751    +  CDS            lacI (fragment): lac repressor; lacI; The lac repressor binds to the lac operator to inhibit transcription in E. coli. This inhibition can be relieved by adding lactose or isopropyl-β-D-thiogalactopyranoside (IPTG).
   1757..1850    +  rep_origin     SV40 ori (fragment): SV40 origin of replication
   1875..1912    +  CDS            lacI (fragment): lac repressor; lacI; The lac repressor binds to the lac operator to inhibit transcription in E. coli. This inhibition can be relieved by adding lactose or isopropyl-β-D-thiogalactopyranoside (IPTG).
   1925..1946    +  protein_bind   CAP binding site: CAP binding activates transcription in the presence of cAMP. E. coli catabolite activator protein
   1961..1991    +  promoter       lac promoter: promoter for the E. coli lac operon
   1995..2017    +  protein_bind   lac operator (fragment): The lac repressor binds to the lac operator to inhibit transcription in E. coli. This inhibition can be relieved by adding lactose or isopropyl-β-D-thiogalactopyranoside (IPTG). lac repressor encoded by lacI
   2049..2132    +  polyA_signal   SV40 poly(A) signal (fragment): SV40 polyadenylation signal
   2299..2628    +  CDS            nef (fragment): NEF_HV1BR - Experimental evidence at protein level: Swiss-Prot protein existence level 1. Extracellular Nef protein targets CD4(+) T-lymphocytes for apoptosis by interacting with CXCR4 surface receptors (PubMed:14990729). From Human immunodeficiency virus type 1 group M subtype B (isolate BRU/LAI) (HIV-1).
   2676..2933    +  LTR            5' LTR (truncated): truncated 5' long terminal repeat (LTR) from HIV-1
   2980..3105    +  misc_feature   HIV-1 Ψ: packaging signal of human immunodeficiency virus type 1
   3089..3427    +  CDS            HIV-1 gag (fragment): gag protein from human immunodeficiency virus 1; gag
   3602..3835    +  misc_feature   RRE: The Rev response element (RRE) of HIV-1 allows for Rev-dependent mRNA export from the nucleus to the cytoplasm.
   4212..4312    +  CDS            Rev (fragment): human immunodeficiency virus 1 (HIV-1) Rev protein; rev; enhances nuclear export of unspliced and incompletely spliced viral mRNAs
   4357..4474    +  misc_feature   cPPT/CTS: central polypurine tract and central termination sequence of HIV-1
   4517..4915    +  promoter       UbC promoter: human ubiquitin C promoter
   4927..4952    +  CDS            5xFLAG (fragment): five tandem FLAG® epitope tags
   4957..4980    +  CDS            3xFLAG (fragment): three tandem FLAG® epitope tags
   4984..5008    +  CDS            3xFLAG (fragment): three tandem FLAG® epitope tags
   5011..5817    +  CDS            mRuby2: mRuby2 is a basic (constitutively fluorescent) red fluorescent protein published in 2012, derived from Entacmaea quadricolor. It has moderate acid sensitivity.
   5878..5902    +  CDS            2xFLAG (fragment): two tandem FLAG® epitope tags
   5938..7575    +  CDS            LUCI_PHOPY: Experimental evidence at protein level: Swiss-Prot protein existence level 1. Produces green light with a wavelength of 562 nm. From Photinus pyralis (Common eastern firefly) (Lampyris pyralis).
   7600..8304    +  CDS            EGFP: EGFP is a basic (constitutively fluorescent) green fluorescent protein published in 1996, derived from Aequorea victoria. It is reported to be a rapidly-maturing weak dimer with moderate acid sensitivity.
  10057..10645   +  misc_feature   WPRE: woodchuck hepatitis virus posttranscriptional regulatory element
  10653..10718   +  CDS            nef (fragment): NEF_HV1Z2 - Experimental evidence at protein level: Swiss-Prot protein existence level 1. Extracellular Nef protein targets CD4(+) T-lymphocytes for apoptosis by interacting with CXCR4 surface receptors. From Human immunodeficiency virus type 1 group M subtype D (isolate Z2/CDC-Z34) (HIV-1).
  10720..10953   +  LTR            3' LTR (ΔU3): self-inactivating 3' long terminal repeat (LTR) from HIV-1
  11158..11262   +  promoter       AmpR promoter: bla
  11263..755     +  CDS            AmpR (across the origin): β-lactamase; bla; confers resistance to ampicillin, carbenicillin, and related antibiotics
