[The description below was written by a language model from this plasmid's Addgene catalogue record and pLannotate feature annotations shown in this document.]
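Description:
pUB_SM-FLuc0-GFPOPT is an approximately 11.4 kb mammalian expression and luciferase reporter plasmid built on the pUB backbone. It is maintained in E. coli through a high-copy ColE1/pUC-type origin and an ampicillin resistance gene (β-lactamase). Although catalogued simply as a mammalian expression vector, the feature table shows an HIV-1-derived lentiviral architecture: a truncated 5' LTR, the Ψ packaging signal with a gag fragment, the Rev response element, and a cPPT/CTS lie upstream of the expression cassette. A WPRE and a self-inactivating ΔU3 3' LTR lie downstream. The repeated LTRs are consistent with its propagation in a recombination-deficient strain. The record does not say whether the plasmid is meant to be packaged into virus or used by direct transfection.

The payload is a single open reading frame of about 3.4 kb driven by the human ubiquitin C promoter. At the N terminus is a FLAG "spaghetti monster" tag, a fluorescent-protein-like scaffold studded with multiple FLAG epitopes. The automated annotation reports it as clustered FLAG fragments flanking an mRuby2-like sequence. This is followed by firefly luciferase recoded with nonoptimal synonymous codons (FLuc0) and then a GFP sequence in codon-optimal form, annotated as EGFP. Roughly 1.7 kb between the GFP coding sequence and the WPRE carries no annotation, so its content cannot be stated from the record. A multi-epitope N-terminal tag allows nascent polypeptides to be detected by anti-FLAG probes as they emerge from the ribosome. The construct comes from a study of how synonymous codon usage affects translation initiation, where reporters differing in codon optimality can be compared by imaging or luciferase output.
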