Addgene plasmid #210594: pUB_SM-FLuc0-GFPOPT
Depositing lab: Olivia Rissland. Publication: Synonymous codon usage regulates translation initiation. Barrington CL, Galindo G, Koch AL, Horton ER, Morrison EJ, Tisa S, Stasevich TJ, Rissland OS. Cell Rep. 2023 Dec 26;42(12):113413. doi: 10.1016/j.celrep.2023.113413. Epub 2023 Dec 12. PubMed 38096059.
Backbone
  Vector backbone: pUB
  Total vector size (bp): 11374
  Vector type: Mammalian Expression, Luciferase
Growth in bacteria
  Bacterial resistance: Ampicillin, 100 μg/mL
  Growth temperature: 37°C
  Growth strain: NEB Stable
  Copy number: High Copy
Gene/Insert
  Gene/Insert name: Spaghetti monster (FLAG)-nonoptimal FLuc-Optimal GFP (alt names: Firefly and GFP; FLuc)
  Insert size (bp): 3378
  Promoter: UBC human
  Tag / fusion protein: Spaghetti monster (FLAG) (N terminal on insert)
  Cloning method: Gibson Cloning
  Sequencing primers: 5′ UBC_F; 3′ CGCAAGTTAGGTTTTGTCAAAGAAAG
How to cite: pUB_SM-FLuc0-GFPOPT was a gift from Olivia Rissland (Addgene plasmid # 210594 ; http://n2t.net/addgene:210594 ; RRID:Addgene_210594)
